>Addgene plasmid #46777 | PCMV-intron myc Rab1a S25N | addgene partial sequence | sequence record 67935 | CMV-F 5'-CGCAAATGGGCGGTAGGCGTG-3'
GCAGAGCTCGTTTAGTGAACCGTCAGATCACTAGAAGCTTTATTGCGGTAGTTTATCACAGTTAAATTGC
TAACGCAGTCAGTGCTTCTGACACAACAGTCTCGAACTTAAGCTGCAGTGACTCTCTTAAGGTAGCCTTG
CAGAAGTTGGTCGTGAGGCACTGGGCAGGTAAGTATCAAGGTTACAAGACAGGTTTAAGGAGACCAATAG
AAACTGGGCTTGTCGAGACAGAGAAGACTCTTGCGTTTCTGATAGGCACCTATTGGTCTTACTGACATCC
ACTTTGCCTTTCTCTCCACAGGTGTCCACTCCCAGTTCAATTACAGCTCTTAAGGCTAGAGTACTTAATA
CGACTCACTATAGGCTAGCCTCGACATGGAACAGAAACTCATCTCTGAAGAGGATCTGTCTAGAGGATCC
ACCATGTCCAGCATGAATCCCGAATATGATTATTTATTCAAGTTACTTCTGATTGGCGACTCAGGGGTTG
GAAAGAATTGCCTTCTTCTTAGGTTTGCAGATGATACATATACAGAAAGCTACATCAGCACAATTGGTGT
GGATTTCAAAATAAGAACTATAGAGTTAGACGGGAAAACAATCAAGCTTCAAATATGGGACACAGCAGGC
CAGGAAAGATTTCGAACAATCACCTCCAGTTATTACAGAGGAGCCCATGGCATCATAGTTGTGTATGATG
TGACAGATCAGGAGTCCTTCAATAATGTTAAACAGTGGCTGCAGGAAATAGATCGTTATGCCAGTGAAAA
TGTCAACAAATTGTTGGTAGGGAACAAATGTGATCTGACCACAAAGAAAGTAGTAGACTACACAACAGCG
AAGGAATTTGCTGATTCCCTTGGAATTCCGTTTTTGGAAACCAGTGCTAAGAATGCAACGAATGTAGAAC
AGTCTTTCATGACGATGGCAGCTGAGATTAA
