[The description below was written by a language model from this plasmid's Addgene catalogue record.]
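Description:
PCMV-intron myc Rab1a S25N is a mammalian expression plasmid built on the pCMV-intron myc backbone, in which an intron–myc cassette was inserted between HindIII and XbaI sites. It is propagated in E. coli under ampicillin selection and carries a neomycin resistance marker, so transfected mammalian cells can be selected with G418. The record gives no feature table and lists the copy number as unknown. The origin of replication and polyadenylation signal are therefore not explicitly documented, although the use of a BGH reverse sequencing primer suggests a BGH terminator region downstream of the insert.

The payload is the human RAB1A cDNA carrying the S25N substitution, cloned between BamHI and XhoI sites that both remain intact. The mutation was introduced by PCR amplification with a mutagenic forward primer. Transcription is driven by the CMV promoter, a strong constitutive promoter in most mammalian cell lines. The depositor notes that the upstream intron enhances mRNA stability, which should raise expression. The backbone supplies an N-terminal myc epitope, so the protein can be detected or immunoprecipitated with anti-myc antibodies and distinguished from endogenous Rab1a.

Rab1a is a small Ras-family GTPase generally associated with ER-to-Golgi vesicular transport. The record annotates S25N as a dominant negative; substitutions of this type typically favour the inactive, GDP-bound state and interfere with the endogenous protein. The construct is intended for expressing this mutant in mammalian cells to perturb Rab1a-dependent trafficking. The associated publication concerns the assembly of seven-transmembrane receptor signalling complexes before they reach the plasma membrane.
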