Addgene plasmid #46777: PCMV-intron myc Rab1a S25N
Purpose: expression of S25N Rab1a in mammalian cells
Depositing lab: Terry Hébert. Depositing organization: McGill University. Publication: Seven transmembrane receptor core signaling complexes are assembled prior to plasma membrane trafficking. Dupre DJ, Robitaille M, Ethier N, Villeneuve LR, Mamarbachi AM, Hebert TE. J Biol Chem. 2006 Nov 10;281(45):34561-73. Epub 2006 Sep 7. 10.1074/jbc.M605012200 PubMed 16959776.
Backbone
  Vector backbone: pCMV-intron myc
  Modifications to backbone: intron-myc inserted HindIII/XbaI. Intron enhances stability of mRNA.
  Vector type: Mammalian Expression
  Selectable markers: Neomycin (select with G418)
Growth in bacteria
  Bacterial resistance: Ampicillin, 100 μg/mL
  Growth temperature: 37°C
  Growth strain: DH5alpha
  Copy number: Unknown
Gene/Insert
  Gene/Insert name: Rab1a S25N mutant (alt names: member RAS oncogene family; Rab1a)
  Species: H. sapiens (human)
  Mutation: S25N (dominant negative)
  Entrez Gene: RAB1A (a.k.a. RAB1, YPT1)
  Promoter: CMV
  Tag / fusion protein: myc (N terminal on backbone)
  Cloning method: Restriction Enzyme; 5′ cloning site BamHI (not destroyed); 3′ cloning site XhoI (not destroyed)
  Sequencing primers: 5′ CMV-F; 3′ BGH Reverse
Terms and licenses: Academic/Nonprofit Terms; Industry Terms: Not Available to Industry
Depositor comments: cDNA was obtained from UMR cDNA Resource Center, www.cdna.org To make mutation, the following primers were used for PCR amplification: Rab1 S25N FWD (5′-AGCTCGGATCCACCATGTCCAGCATGAATCCCGAATATGATTATTTATTCAAGTTACTTCTGATTGGCGACTCAGGGGTTGGAAAGAATTGCCTTCTTCT-3′) BGH RVS primer (5′-TAGAAGGCACAGTCGAGG-3′)
How to cite: PCMV-intron myc Rab1a S25N was a gift from Terry Hébert (Addgene plasmid # 46777 ; http://n2t.net/addgene:46777 ; RRID:Addgene_46777)
